Addgene plasmid #182593: pWZL hygro-hTCAB1
Purpose: expresses hTCAB1 in mammalian cells
Depositing lab: Agnel Sfeir. Depositing organization: NYU Grossman School of Medicine. Publication: Single-Molecule Imaging of Telomerase RNA Reveals a Recruitment-Retention Model for Telomere Elongation. Laprade H, Querido E, Smith MJ, Guerit D, Crimmins H, Conomos D, Pourret E, Chartrand P, Sfeir A. Mol Cell. 2020 Jul 2;79(1):115-126.e6. doi: 10.1016/j.molcel.2020.05.005. Epub 2020 Jun 3. PubMed 32497497.
Backbone
  Vector backbone: pWZL
  Backbone size w/o insert (bp): 5500
  Total vector size (bp): 7257
  Vector type: Mammalian Expression, Retroviral
  Selectable markers: Hygromycin
Growth in bacteria
  Bacterial resistance: Ampicillin, 100 μg/mL
  Growth temperature: 37°C
  Growth strain: NEB Stable
  Copy number: Unknown
Gene/Insert
  Gene/Insert name: hTCAB1
  Species: H. sapiens (human)
  Insert size (bp): 1641
  Entrez Gene: WRAP53 (a.k.a. DKCB3, TCAB1, WDR79)
  Promoter: CMV
  Cloning method: Restriction Enzyme; 5′ cloning site EcoRI (unknown if destroyed); 3′ cloning site popOMI (unknown if destroyed)
  Sequencing primers: 5′ GTGTGGTGGTACGTAGG; 3′ ATCAGCTCACCCACACCTCC
Terms and licenses: Academic/Nonprofit Terms; Industry Terms: Not Available to Industry
How to cite: pWZL hygro-hTCAB1 was a gift from Agnel Sfeir (Addgene plasmid # 182593 ; http://n2t.net/addgene:182593 ; RRID:Addgene_182593)
