[The description below was written by a language model from this plasmid's Addgene catalogue record and pLannotate feature annotations shown in this document.]
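Description:
pWZL hygro-hTCAB1 is a 7,257 bp Moloney murine leukemia virus-based retroviral vector built on the pWZL backbone for stable expression of human TCAB1 (gene symbol WRAP53, also known as WDR79) in mammalian cells. In bacteria it is maintained through a high-copy ColE1/pUC-type origin and an ampicillin resistance gene (β-lactamase) driven by its own bla promoter. A short lacI fragment in the backbone appears to be a cloning remnant with no functional role.

The viral portion is flanked by MMLV long terminal repeats. Downstream of the 5' LTR lie a packaging signal (annotated as an MESV Ψ fragment) and a truncated gag segment lacking its start codon, which together promote encapsidation of the transcript when the plasmid is introduced into a retroviral packaging cell line. The roughly 1.6 kb WRAP53 coding sequence follows, then an EMCV internal ribosome entry site and the hygromycin phosphotransferase gene (hph). This bicistronic arrangement places TCAB1 and the hygromycin marker on one transcript, so hygromycin selection of transduced cells enriches for those expressing the insert. No epitope tag or reporter is annotated.

The catalogue entry lists CMV as the promoter, but the feature table shows no CMV element. The layout suggests that transcription is driven by the 5' LTR, and this discrepancy cannot be resolved from the record. A small fragment annotated as ΔU3 3' LTR sits directly next to a full-length 3' LTR, so the vector does not appear to be self-inactivating.

TCAB1 is a WD40-repeat component of the telomerase holoenzyme involved in its Cajal body trafficking. The construct was deposited in connection with single-molecule imaging work on telomerase RNA recruitment to telomeres.
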