Features (pLannotate 1.2.2; 12 found; start..end, strand, type, name):
      8..477     +  LTR            LTR: long terminal repeat from Moloney murine leukemia virus
    601..875     +  misc_feature   MESV Ψ (fragment): packaging signal of murine embryonic stem cell virus
    942..1358    +  CDS            gag (truncated): truncated Moloney murine leukemia virus (MMLV) gag gene lacking the start codon
   1399..3042    +  CDS            WRAP53: TCAB1_HUMAN - Also known as TCAB1 From Homo sapiens (Human).
   3071..3532    +  misc_feature   IRES: internal ribosome entry site (IRES) of the encephalomyocarditis virus (EMCV)
   3537..4559    +  CDS            hph: KHYB_ECOLX - Experimental evidence at protein level: Swiss-Prot protein existence level 1. The aminoglycoside phosphotransferases achieve inactivation of their antibiotic substrates by phosphorylation. Only phosphorylates hygromycin and closely related compounds such as demethyl analogs and destomycin. From Escherichia coli.
   4629..4750    +  LTR            3' LTR (ΔU3) (fragment): self-inactivating 3' long terminal repeat (LTR) from Moloney murine leukemia virus
   4751..5220    +  LTR            LTR: long terminal repeat from Moloney murine leukemia virus
   5286..5338    -  CDS            lacI (fragment): lac repressor; lacI; The lac repressor binds to the lac operator to inhibit transcription in E. coli. This inhibition can be relieved by adding lactose or isopropyl-β-D-thiogalactopyranoside (IPTG).
   5521..6109    -  rep_origin     ori: high-copy-number ColE1/pMB1/pBR322/pUC origin of replication
   6269..7129    -  CDS            AmpR: β-lactamase; bla; confers resistance to ampicillin, carbenicillin, and related antibiotics
   7130..7234    -  promoter       AmpR promoter: bla
>Addgene plasmid #182593 | pWZL hygro-hTCAB1 | addgene full sequence | sequence record 360505 | Addgene NGS Result
CTGCAGCCTGAATATGGGCCAAACAGGATATCTGTGGTAAGCAGTTCCTGCCCCGGCTCAGGGCCAAGAA
CAGATGGAACAGCTGAATATGGGCCAAACAGGATATCTGTGGTAAGCAGTTCCTGCCCCGGCTCAGGGCC
AAGAACAGATGGTCCCCAGATGCGGTCCAGCCCTCAGCAGTTTCTAGAGAACCATCAGATGTTTCCAGGG
TGCCCCAAGGACCTGAAATGACCCTGTGCCTTATTTGAACTAACCAATCAGTTCGCTTCTCGCTTCTGTT
CGCGCGCTTCTGCTCCCCGAGCTCAATAAAAGAGCCCACAACCCCTCACTCGGGGCGCCAGTCCTCCGAT
TGACTGAGTCGCCCGGGTACCCGTGTATCCAATAAACCCTCTTGCAGTTGCATCCGACTTGTGGTCTCGC
TGTTCCTTGGGAGGGTCTCCTCTGAGTGATTGACTACCCGTCAGCGGGGGTCTTTCATTTGGGGGCTCGT
CCGGGATCGGGAGACCCCTGCCCAGGGACCACCGACCCACCACCGGGAGGCAAGCTGGCCAGCAACTTAT
CTGTGTCTGTCCGATTGTCTAGTGTCTATGACTGATTTTATGCGCCTGCGTCGGTACTAGTTAGCTAACT
AGCTCTGTATCTGGCGGACCCGTGGTGGAACTGACGAGTTCTGAACACCCGGCCGCAACCCTGGGAGACG
TCCCAGGGACTTTGGGGGCCGTTTTTGTGGCCCGACCTGAGGAAGGGAGTCGATGTGGAATCCGACCCCG
TCAGGATATGTGGTTCTGGTAGGAGACGAGAACCTAAAACAGTTCCCGCCTCCGTCTGAATTTTTGCTTT
CGGTTTGGAACCGAAGCCGCGCGTCTTGTCTGCTGCAGCGCTGCAGCATCGTTCTGTGTTGTCTCTGTCT
GACTGTGTTTCTGTATTTGTCTGAAAATTAGGGCCAGACTGTTACCACTCCCTTAAGTTTGACCTTAGGT
CACTGGAAAGATGTCGAGCGGATCGCTCACAACCAGTCGGTAGATGTCAAGAAGAGACGTTGGGTTACCT
TCTGCTCTGCAGAATGGCCAACCTTTAACGTCGGATGGCCGCGAGACGGCACCTTTAACCGAGACCTCAT
CACCCAGGTTAAGATCAAGGTCTTTTCACCTGGCCCGCATGGACACCCAGACCAGGTCCCCTACATCGTG
ACCTGGGAAGCCTTGGCTTTTGACCCCCCTCCCTGGGTCAAGCCCTTTGTACACCCTAAGCCTCCGCCTC
CTCTTCCTCCATCCGCCCCGTCTCTCCCCCTTGAACCTCCTCGTTCGACCCCGCCTCGATCCTCCCTTTA
TCCAGCCCTCACTCCTTCTCTAGGCGCCGGCCGGATCCCAGTGTGGTGGTACGTAGGAATTCAGATCTAT
GAAGACTTTGGAGACTCAACCGTTAGCTCCGGACTGCTGTCCTTCAGACCAGGACCCAGCTCCAGCCCAT
CCTTCTCCCCACGCTTCCCCGATGAATAAAAATGCGGACTCTGAACTGATGCCACCGCCTCCCGAAAGGG
GGGATCCGCCCCGGTTGTCCCCAGATCCTGTGGCTGGCTCAGCTGTGTCCCAGGAGCTACGGGAGGGGGA
CCCAGTTTCTCTCTCCACTCCCCTGGAAACAGAGTTTGGTTCCCCTAGTGAGTTGAGTCCTCGAATCGAG
GAGCAAGAACTTTCTGAAAATACAAGCCTTCCTGCAGAAGAAGCAAACGGGAGCCTTTCTGAAGAAGAAG
CGAACGGGCCAGAGTTGGGGTCTGGAAAAGCCATGGAAGATACCTCTGGGGAACCCGCTGCAGAGGACGA
GGGAGACACCGCTTGGAACTACAGCTTCTCCCAGCTGCCTCGATTTCTCAGTGGTTCCTGGTCAGAGTTC
AGCACCCAACCTGAGAACTTCTTGAAAGGCTGTAAGTGGGCTCCTGACGGTTCCTGCATCTTGACCAATA
GTGCTGATAACATCTTGCGAATTTATAACCTGCCCCCAGAGCTGTACCATGAGGGGGAGCAGGTGGAATA
TGCAGAAATGGTCCCTGTCCTTCGAATGGTGGAAGGTGATACCATCTATGATTACTGCTGGTATTCTCTG
ATGTCCTCAGCCCAGCCAGACACCTCCTACGTGGCCAGCAGCAGCCGGGAGAACCCGATTCATATCTGGG
ACGCATTCACTGGAGAGCTCCGGGCTTCCTTTCGCGCCTACAACCACCTGGATGAGCTGACGGCAGCCCA
TTCGCTCTGCTTCTCCCCGGATGGCTCCCAGCTCTTCTGTGGCTTCAACCGGACTGTGCGTGTTTTTTCC
ACGGCCCGGCCTGGCCGAGACTGCGAGGTCCGAGCCACATTTGCAAAAAAGCAGGGCCAGAGCGGCATCA
TCTCCTGCATAGCCTTCAGCCCAGCCCAGCCCCTCTATGCCTGTGGCTCCTACGGCCGCTCCCTGGGTCT
GTATGCCTGGGATGATGGCTCCCCTCTCGCCTTGCTGGGAGGGCACCAAGGGGGCATCACCCACCTCTGC
TTTCATCCCGATGGCAACCGCTTCTTCTCAGGAGCCCGCAAGGATGCTGAGCTCCTGTGCTGGGATCTCC
GGCAGTCTGGTTACCCACTGTGGTCCCTGGGTCGAGAGGTGACCACCAATCAGCGCATCTACTTCGATCT
GGACCCGACCGGGCAGTTCCTAGTGAGTGGCAGCACGAGCGGGGCTGTCTCTGTGTGGGACACGGACGGG
CCTGGCAATGATGGGAAGCCGGAGCCCGTGTTGAGTTTTCTGCCCCAGAAGGACTGCACCAATGGCGTGA
GCCTGCACCCTAGCCTGCCTCTCCTGGCCACTGCCTCCGGTCAGCGTGTGTTTCCTGAGCCCACAGAGAG
TGGGGACGAAGGAGAGGAGCTGGGCCTTCCCTTGCTCTCCACGCGCCACGTCCACCTTGAATGTCGGCTT
CAGCTCTGGTGGTGTGGGGGGGCGCCAGACTCCAGCATCCCTGATGATCACCAGGGCGAGAAAGGGCAGG
GAGGAACGGAGGGAGGTGTGGGTGAGCTGATATAATTAATTAAGTCTAGAGTCGAGTCTAGAGGGCCCGG
AAACCTGGCCCTGTCTTCTTGACGAGCATTCCTAGGGGTCTTTCCCCTCTCGCCAAAGGAATGCAAGGTC
TGTTGAATGTCGTGAAGGAAGCAGTTCCTCTGGAAGCTTCTTGAAGACAAACAACGTCTGTAGCGACCCT
TTGCAGGCAGCGGAACCCCCCACCTGGCGACAGGTGCCTCTGCGGCCAAAAGCCACGTGTATAAGATACA
CCTGCAAAGGCGGCACAACCCCAGTGCCACGTTGTGAGTTGGATAGTTGTGGAAAGAGTCAAATGGCTCT
CCTCAAGCGTATTCAACAAGGGGCTGAAGGATGCCCAGAAGGTACCCCATTGTATGGGATCTGATCTGGG
GCCTCGGTGCACATGCTTTACATGTGTTTAGTCGAGGTTAAAAAACGTCTAGGCCCCCCGAACCACGGGG
ACGTGGTTTTCCTTTGAAAAACACGATGATAATACCATGAAAAAGCCTGAACTCACCGCGACGTCTGTCG
AGAAGTTTCTGATCGAAAAGTTCGACAGCGTCTCCGACCTGATGCAGCTCTCGGAGGGCGAAGAATCTCG
TGCTTTCAGCTTCGATGTAGGAGGGCGTGGATATGTCCTGCGGGTAAATAGCTGCGCCGATGGTTTCTAC
AAAGATCGTTATGTTTATCGGCACTTTGCATCGGCCGCGCTCCCGATTCCGGAAGTGCTTGACATTGGGG
AATTTAGCGAGAGCCTGACCTATTGCATCTCCCGCCGTGCACAGGGTGTCACGTTGCAAGACCTGCCTGA
AACCGAACTGCCCGCTGTTCTGCAGCCGGTCGCGGAGGCCATGGATGCGATCGCTGCGGCCGATCTTAGC
CAGACGAGCGGGTTCGGCCCATTCGGACCGCAAGGAATCGGTCAATACACTACATGGCGTGATTTCATAT
GCGCGATTGCTGATCCCCATGTGTATCACTGGCAAACTGTGATGGACGACACCGTCAGTGCGTCCGTCGC
GCAGGCTCTCGATGAGCTGATGCTTTGGGCCGAGGACTGCCCCGAAGTCCGGCACCTCGTGCACGCGGAT
TTCGGCTCCAACAATGTCCTGACGGACAATGGCCGCATAACAGCGGTCATTGACTGGAGCGAGGCGATGT
TCGGGGATTCCCAATACGAGGTCGCCAACATCTTCTTCTGGAGGCCGTGGTTGGCTTGTATGGAGCAGCA
GACGCGCTACTTCGAGCGGAGGCATCCGGAGCTTGCAGGATCGCCGCGGCTCCGGGCGTATATGCTCCGC
ATTGGTCTTGACCAACTCTATCAGAGCTTGGTTGACGGCAATTTCGATGATGCAGCTTGGGCGCAGGGTC
GATGCGACGCAATCGTCCGATCCGGAGCCGGGACTGTCGGGCGTACACAAATCGCCCGCAGAAGCGCGGC
CGTCTGGACCGATGGCTGTGTAGAAGTACTCGCCGATAGTGGAAACCGACGCCCCAGCACTCGTCCGAGG
GCAAAGGAATAGAGTAGATGCCGACCGGGATCTATCGATAAAATAAAAGATTTTATTTAGTCTCCAGAAA
AAGGGGGGAATGAAAGACCCCACCTGTAGGTTTGGCAAGCTAGCTTAAGTAACGCCATTTTGCAAGGCAT
GGAAAAATACATAACTGAGAATAGAGAAGTTCAGATCAAGGTCAGGAACAGATGGAACAGCTGAATATGG
GCCAAACAGGATATCTGTGGTAAGCAGTTCCTGCCCCGGCTCAGGGCCAAGAACAGATGGAACAGCTGAA
TATGGGCCAAACAGGATATCTGTGGTAAGCAGTTCCTGCCCCGGCTCAGGGCCAAGAACAGATGGTCCCC
AGATGCGGTCCAGCCCTCAGCAGTTTCTAGAGAACCATCAGATGTTTCCAGGGTGCCCCAAGGACCTGAA
ATGACCCTGTGCCTTATTTGAACTAACCAATCAGTTCGCTTCTCGCTTCTGTTCGCGCGCTTCTGCTCCC
CGAGCTCAATAAAAGAGCCCACAACCCCTCACTCGGGGCGCCAGTCCTCCGATTGACTGAGTCGCCCGGG
TACCCGTGTATCCAATAAACCCTCTTGCAGTTGCATCCGACTTGTGGTCTCGCTGTTCCTTGGGAGGGTC
TCCTCTGAGTGATTGACTACCCGTCAGCGGGGGTCTTTCACATGCAGCATGTATCAAAATTAATTTGGTT
TTTTTTCTTAAGTATTTACATTAAATGGCCATAGTTGCATTAATGAATCGGCCAACGCGCGGGGAGAGGC
GGTTTGCGTATTGGGCGCTCTTCCGCTTCCTCGCTCACTGACTCGCTGCGCTCGGTCGTTCGGCTGCGGC
GAGCGGTATCAGCTCACTCAAAGGCGGTAATACGGTTATCCACAGAATCAGGGGATAACGCAGGAAAGAA
CATGTGAGCAAAAGGCCAGCAAAAGGCCAGGAACCGTAAAAAGGCCGCGTTGCTGGCGTTTTTCCATAGG
CTCCGCCCCCCTGACGAGCATCACAAAAATCGACGCTCAAGTCAGAGGTGGCGAAACCCGACAGGACTAT
AAAGATACCAGGCGTTTCCCCCTGGAAGCTCCCTCGTGCGCTCTCCTGTTCCGACCCTGCCGCTTACCGG
ATACCTGTCCGCCTTTCTCCCTTCGGGAAGCGTGGCGCTTTCTCATAGCTCACGCTGTAGGTATCTCAGT
TCGGTGTAGGTCGTTCGCTCCAAGCTGGGCTGTGTGCACGAACCCCCCGTTCAGCCCGACCGCTGCGCCT
TATCCGGTAACTATCGTCTTGAGTCCAACCCGGTAAGACACGACTTATCGCCACTGGCAGCAGCCACTGG
TAACAGGATTAGCAGAGCGAGGTATGTAGGCGGTGCTACAGAGTTCTTGAAGTGGTGGCCTAACTACGGC
TACACTAGAAGAACAGTATTTGGTATCTGCGCTCTGCTGAAGCCAGTTACCTTCGGAAAAAGAGTTGGTA
GCTCTTGATCCGGCAAACAAACCACCGCTGGTAGCGGTGGTTTTTTTGTTTGCAAGCAGCAGATTACGCG
CAGAAAAAAAGGATCTCAAGAAGATCCTTTGATCTTTTCTACGGGGTCTGACGCTCAGTGGAACGAAAAC
TCACGTTAAGGGATTTTGGTCATGAGATTATCAAAAAGGATCTTCACCTAGATCCTTTTGCGGCCGCAAA
TCAATCTAAAGTATATATGAGTAAACTTGGTCTGACAGTTACCAATGCTTAATCAGTGAGGCACCTATCT
CAGCGATCTGTCTATTTCGTTCATCCATAGTTGCCTGACTCCCCGTCGTGTAGATAACTACGATACGGGA
GGGCTTACCATCTGGCCCCAGTGCTGCAATGATACCGCGAGACCCACGCTCACCGGCTCCAGATTTATCA
GCAATAAACCAGCCAGCCGGAAGGGCCGAGCGCAGAAGTGGTCCTGCAACTTTATCCGCCTCCATCCAGT
CTATTAATTGTTGCCGGGAAGCTAGAGTAAGTAGTTCGCCAGTTAATAGTTTGCGCAACGTTGTTGCCAT
TGCTACAGGCATCGTGGTGTCACGCTCGTCGTTTGGTATGGCTTCATTCAGCTCCGGTTCCCAACGATCA
AGGCGAGTTACATGATCCCCCATGTTGTGCAAAAAAGCGGTTAGCTCCTTCGGTCCTCCGATCGTTGTCA
GAAGTAAGTTGGCCGCAGTGTTATCACTCATGGTTATGGCAGCACTGCATAATTCTCTTACTGTCATGCC
ATCCGTAAGATGCTTTTCTGTGACTGGTGAGTACTCAACCAAGTCATTCTGAGAATAGTGTATGCGGCGA
CCGAGTTGCTCTTGCCCGGCGTCAATACGGGATAATACCGCGCCACATAGCAGAACTTTAAAAGTGCTCA
TCATTGGAAAACGTTCTTCGGGGCGAAAACTCTCAAGGATCTTACCGCTGTTGAGATCCAGTTCGATGTA
ACCCACTCGTGCACCCAACTGATCTTCAGCATCTTTTACTTTCACCAGCGTTTCTGGGTGAGCAAAAACA
GGAAGGCAAAATGCCGCAAAAAAGGGAATAAGGGCGACACGGAAATGTTGAATACTCATACTCTTCCTTT
TTCAATATTATTGAAGCATTTATCAGGGTTATTGTCTCATGAGCGGATACATATTTGAATGTATTTAGAA
AAATAAACAAATAGGGGTTCCGCGCACATTTCCCCGAAAAGTGCCAC
